Addgene plasmid #117070: pU6-SacB-Cas9-T2A-mCherry_(BbsI)
Purpose: Encodes Cas9, T2A-mCherry, and AmpR which creates a CRISPR system application with reliable positive selection
Depositing lab: Kim Failor. Depositing organization: Stanford Online High School.
Backbone
  Vector backbone: pX330
  Backbone manufacturer: Ralf Kuehn (Addgene #64324), originally from Zhang Lab (Addgene #42230)
  Backbone size w/o insert (bp): 9283
  Modifications to backbone: From Kuehn Lab's plasmid, the gene encoding for SacB was placed as a fallout to ease the positive selection process. This is described in US Provisional Patent No. 62/694,458
  Vector type: Mammalian Expression, CRISPR
  Selectable markers: T2A-mCherry
Growth in bacteria
  Bacterial resistance: Ampicillin, 100 μg/mL
  Growth temperature: 37°C
  Growth strain: DH5alpha
  Copy number: High Copy
Gene/Insert 1
  Gene/Insert name: Cas9 (alt name: 3xFLAG-NLS-Cas9-NLS-T2A-mCherry)
  Species: Streptococcus pyogenes
  Insert size (bp): 4500
  GenBank ID: NC_002737.1
  Tag / fusion protein: 3x FLAG (N terminal on insert); NLS (N terminal on insert); NLS (C terminal on insert); T2A-mCherry (C terminal on insert)
  Cloning method: Unknown
  Sequencing primers: 5′ 3'-AGGGATGGTTGGTTGGTGGG-5'
Gene/Insert 2
  Gene/Insert name: SacB
  Species: Bacillus subtilis
  Promoter: U6
  Cloning method: Restriction Enzyme; 5′ cloning site BbsI (unknown if destroyed); 3′ cloning site BbsI (unknown if destroyed)
  Sequencing primers: 5′ 3'-GAGGGCCTATTTCCCATGATT-5'
Terms and licenses: Academic/Nonprofit Terms; Industry Terms: Not Available to Industry
Depositor comments: This plasmid was created by Arnav Lal, (USPTO no. 62/694,458). Any questions or concerns can be sent to . I would like to acknowledge Stanford Online High School and Dr. Kim Failor for guidance and mentorship as well as New England Biolabs for their gracious support in making this plasmid. Please view Addgene plasmid #64324 for instruction on usage.
How to cite: pU6-SacB-Cas9-T2A-mCherry_(BbsI) was a gift from Kim Failor (Addgene plasmid # 117070 ; http://n2t.net/addgene:117070 ; RRID:Addgene_117070)
