[The description below was written by a language model from this plasmid's Addgene catalogue record and pLannotate feature annotations shown in this document.]
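Description:
pU6-SacB-Cas9-T2A-mCherry_(BbsI) is a pX330-derived, all-in-one mammalian CRISPR expression plasmid, built from an earlier Cas9-T2A-mCherry derivative of that backbone. It is maintained in E. coli at high copy through a ColE1/pUC-type origin and selected with ampicillin via the bla gene. The backbone also carries an f1/M13 phage origin, small bom and rop fragments, and a single AAV2 ITR downstream of the expression cassette. Two sequence records (about 10.7 kb each, one from the depositor and one from repository sequencing) yield essentially identical annotations, differing only by a few bases of offset.

The plasmid has two functional units. A human U6 RNA polymerase III promoter sits upstream of the S. pyogenes guide RNA scaffold, and between them, at the BbsI guide-cloning sites, lies the Bacillus subtilis sacB gene. SacB encodes levansucrase, which makes bacteria sensitive to sucrose, so it serves as a counter-selectable "fallout" stuffer. Replacing it with a guide sequence should remove the sensitivity, allowing sucrose to eliminate clones that retain the uncut parental vector and enriching for correct recombinants. The second unit uses a CMV enhancer, chicken β-actin promoter and hybrid intron to drive S. pyogenes Cas9. According to the catalogue fields, Cas9 carries an N-terminal 3xFLAG tag and nuclear localization signals at both ends; only the C-terminal nucleoplasmin NLS is annotated in the feature tables. Cas9 is followed by T2A-mCherry and a bGH polyadenylation signal. The T2A peptide lets mCherry be produced as a separate protein from the same transcript, so red fluorescence marks transfected, Cas9-expressing mammalian cells for identification or sorting during genome editing.
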