Features (pLannotate 1.2.2; 20 found; start..end, strand, type, name):
      7..247     +  promoter       U6 promoter: RNA polymerase III promoter for human U6 snRNA
    279..1700    +  CDS            SacB: secreted levansucrase that renders bacterial growth sensitive to sucrose; Bacillus subtilis sacB; negative selection marker
   1709..1784    +  misc_RNA       gRNA scaffold: guide RNA scaffold for the Streptococcus pyogenes CRISPR/Cas9 system
   1791..1834    +  misc_RNA       gRNA scaffold (fragment): guide RNA scaffold for the Streptococcus pyogenes CRISPR/Cas9 system
   1881..2166    +  enhancer       CMV enhancer: human cytomegalovirus immediate early enhancer; contains an 18-bp deletion relative to the standard CMV enhancer
   2168..2445    +  promoter       chicken β-actin promoter: No description available
   2446..2674    +  intron         hybrid intron: hybrid between chicken β-actin (CBA) and minute virus of mice (MMV) introns (Gray et al., 2011)
   2812..4413    +  CDS            Cas9(N): N-terminal portion of Streptococcus pyogenes Cas9 (Zetsche et al., 2015)
   4414..6912    +  CDS            Cas9(C): C-terminal portion of Streptococcus pyogenes Cas9 (Zetsche et al., 2015)
   6913..6960    +  CDS            nucleoplasmin NLS: bipartite nuclear localization signal from nucleoplasmin
   7024..7731    +  CDS            mCherry: mCherry is a basic (constitutively fluorescent) red fluorescent protein published in 2004, derived from Discosoma sp.. It is reported to be a very rapidly-maturing monomer with low acid sensitivity.
   7765..7876    +  polyA_signal   bGH poly(A) signal: bovine growth hormone polyadenylation signal
   7981..8121    +  repeat_region  AAV2 ITR: inverted terminal repeat of adeno-associated virus serotype 2 inverted
   8126..8177    -  misc_feature   bom (fragment): basis of mobility region from pBR322
   8196..8576    +  rep_origin     M13 ori (sequence partly withheld): M13 bacteriophage origin of replication; arrow indicates direction of (+) strand synthesis
   8652..8701    -  misc_feature   bom (fragment): basis of mobility region from pBR322
   8803..8838    -  CDS            rop (fragment): Rop protein, which maintains plasmids at low copy number; rop
   8933..9037    +  promoter       AmpR promoter: bla
   9038..9898    +  CDS            AmpR: β-lactamase; bla; confers resistance to ampicillin, carbenicillin, and related antibiotics
  10069..10657   +  rep_origin     ori: high-copy-number ColE1/pMB1/pBR322/pUC origin of replication
>Addgene plasmid #117070 | pU6-SacB-Cas9-T2A-mCherry_(BbsI) | depositor full sequence | sequence record 220580 | pU6-SacB-Cas9-T2A-mCherry_(BbsI) sequence 10718 bps
CCCCACGAGGGCCTATTTCCCATGATTCCTTCATATTTGCATATACGATACAAGGCTGTTAGAGAGATAA
TTGGAATTAATTTGACTGTAAACACAAAGATATTAGTACAAAATACGTGACGTAGAAAGTAATAATTTCT
TGGGTAGTTTGCAGTTTTAAAATTATGTTTTAAAATGGACTATCATATGCTTACCGTAACTTGAAAGTAT
TTCGATTTCTTGGCTTTATATATCTTGTGGAAAGGACGAAACACCGGGTCTTCAAGGAGACATGAACGAT
GAACATCAAAAAGTTTGCAAAACAAGCAACAGTATTAACCTTTACTACCGCACTGCTGGCAGGAGGCGCA
ACTCAAGCGTTTGCGAAAGAAACGAACCAAAAGCCATATAAGGAAACATACGGCATTTCCCATATTACAC
GCCATGATATGCTGCAAATCCCTGAACAGCAAAAAAATGAAAAATATCAAGTTCCTGAATTCGATTCGTC
CACAATTAAAAATATCTCTTCTGCAAAAGGCCTGGACGTTTGGGACAGCTGGCCATTACAAAACGCTGAC
GGCACTGTCGCAAACTATCACGGCTACCACATCGTCTTTGCATTAGCCGGAGATCCTAAAAATGCGGATG
ACACATCGATTTACATGTTCTATCAAAAAGTCGGCGAAACTTCTATTGACAGCTGGAAAAACGCTGGCCG
CGTCTTTAAAGACAGCGACAAATTCGATGCAAATGATTCTATCCTAAAAGACCAAACACAAGAATGGTCA
GGTTCAGCCACATTTACATCTGACGGAAAAATCCGTTTATTCTACACTGATTTCTCCGGTAAACATTACG
GCAAACAAACACTGACAACTGCACAAGTTAACGTATCAGCATCAGACAGCTCTTTGAACATCAACGGTGT
AGAGGATTATAAATCAATCTTTGACGGTGACGGAAAAACGTATCAAAATGTACAGCAGTTCATCGATGAA
GGCAACTACAGCTCAGGCGACAACCATACGCTGAGAGATCCTCACTACGTAGAAGATAAAGGCCACAAAT
ACTTAGTATTTGAAGCAAACACTGGAACTGAAGATGGCTACCAAGGCGAAGAATCTTTATTTAACAAAGC
ATACTATGGCAAAAGCACATCATTCTTCCGTCAAGAAAGTCAAAAACTTCTGCAAAGCGATAAAAAACGC
ACGGCTGAGTTAGCAAACGGCGCTCTCGGTATGATTGAGCTAAACGATGATTACACACTGAAAAAAGTGA
TGAAACCGCTGATTGCATCTAACACAGTAACAGATGAAATTGAACGCGCGAACGTCTTTAAAATGAACGG
CAAATGGTACCTGTTCACTGACTCCCGCGGATCAAAAATGACGATTGACGGCATTACGTCTAACGATATT
TACATGCTTGGTTATGTTTCTAATTCTTTAACTGGCCCATACAAGCCGCTGAACAAAACTGGCCTTGTGT
TAAAAATGGATCTTGATCCTAACGATGTAACCTTTACTTACTCACACTTCGCTGTACCTCAAGCGAAAGG
AAACAATGTCGTGATTACAAGCTATATGACAAACAGAGGATTCTACGCAGACAAACAATCAACGTTTGCG
CCAAGCTTCCTGCTGAACATCAAAGGCAAGAAAACATCTGTTGTCAAAGACAGCATCCTTGAACAAGGAC
AATTAACAGTTAACAAATAAGAAGACCTGTTTTAGAGCTAGAAATAGCAAGTTAAAATAAGGCTAGTCCG
TTATCAACTTGAAAAAGTGGCACCGAGTCGGTGCTTTTTTGTTTTAGAGCTAGAAATAGCAAGTTAAAAT
AAGGCTAGTCCGTTTTTAGCGCGTGCGCCAATTCTGCAGACAAATGGCTCTAGAGGTACCCGTTACATAA
CTTACGGTAAATGGCCCGCCTGGCTGACCGCCCAACGACCCCCGCCCATTGACGTCAATAGTAACGCCAA
TAGGGACTTTCCATTGACGTCAATGGGTGGAGTATTTACGGTAAACTGCCCACTTGGCAGTACATCAAGT
GTATCATATGCCAAGTACGCCCCCTATTGACGTCAATGACGGTAAATGGCCCGCCTGGCATTGTGCCCAG
TACATGACCTTATGGGACTTTCCTACTTGGCAGTACATCTACGTATTAGTCATCGCTATTACCATGGTCG
AGGTGAGCCCCACGTTCTGCTTCACTCTCCCCATCTCCCCCCCCTCCCCACCCCCAATTTTGTATTTATT
TATTTTTTAATTATTTTGTGCAGCGATGGGGGCGGGGGGGGGGGGGGGGCGCGCGCCAGGCGGGGCGGGG
CGGGGCGAGGGGCGGGGCGGGGCGAGGCGGAGAGGTGCGGCGGCAGCCAATCAGAGCGGCGCGCTCCGAA
AGTTTCCTTTTATGGCGAGGCGGCGGCGGCGGCGGCCCTATAAAAAGCGAAGCGCGCGGCGGGCGGGAGT
CGCTGCGACGCTGCCTTCGCCCCGTGCCCCGCTCCGCCGCCGCCTCGCGCCGCCCGCCCCGGCTCTGACT
GACCGCGTTACTCCCACAGGTGAGCGGGCGGGACGGCCCTTCTCCTCCGGGCTGTAATTAGCTGAGCAAG
AGGTAAGGGTTTAAGGGATGGTTGGTTGGTGGGGTATTAATGTTTAATTACCTGGAGCACCTGCCTGAAA
TCACTTTTTTTCAGGTTGGACCGGTGCCACCATGGACTATAAGGACCACGACGGAGACTACAAGGATCAT
GATATTGATTACAAAGACGATGACGATAAGATGGCCCCAAAGAAGAAGCGGAAGGTCGGTATCCACGGAG
TCCCAGCAGCCGACAAGAAGTACAGCATCGGCCTGGACATCGGCACCAACTCTGTGGGCTGGGCCGTGAT
CACCGACGAGTACAAGGTGCCCAGCAAGAAATTCAAGGTGCTGGGCAACACCGACCGGCACAGCATCAAG
AAGAACCTGATCGGAGCCCTGCTGTTCGACAGCGGCGAAACAGCCGAGGCCACCCGGCTGAAGAGAACCG
CCAGAAGAAGATACACCAGACGGAAGAACCGGATCTGCTATCTGCAAGAGATCTTCAGCAACGAGATGGC
CAAGGTGGACGACAGCTTCTTCCACAGACTGGAAGAGTCCTTCCTGGTGGAAGAGGATAAGAAGCACGAG
CGGCACCCCATCTTCGGCAACATCGTGGACGAGGTGGCCTACCACGAGAAGTACCCCACCATCTACCACC
TGAGAAAGAAACTGGTGGACAGCACCGACAAGGCCGACCTGCGGCTGATCTATCTGGCCCTGGCCCACAT
GATCAAGTTCCGGGGCCACTTCCTGATCGAGGGCGACCTGAACCCCGACAACAGCGACGTGGACAAGCTG
TTCATCCAGCTGGTGCAGACCTACAACCAGCTGTTCGAGGAAAACCCCATCAACGCCAGCGGCGTGGACG
CCAAGGCCATCCTGTCTGCCAGACTGAGCAAGAGCAGACGGCTGGAAAATCTGATCGCCCAGCTGCCCGG
CGAGAAGAAGAATGGCCTGTTCGGAAACCTGATTGCCCTGAGCCTGGGCCTGACCCCCAACTTCAAGAGC
AACTTCGACCTGGCCGAGGATGCCAAACTGCAGCTGAGCAAGGACACCTACGACGACGACCTGGACAACC
TGCTGGCCCAGATCGGCGACCAGTACGCCGACCTGTTTCTGGCCGCCAAGAACCTGTCCGACGCCATCCT
GCTGAGCGACATCCTGAGAGTGAACACCGAGATCACCAAGGCCCCCCTGAGCGCCTCTATGATCAAGAGA
TACGACGAGCACCACCAGGACCTGACCCTGCTGAAAGCTCTCGTGCGGCAGCAGCTGCCTGAGAAGTACA
AAGAGATTTTCTTCGACCAGAGCAAGAACGGCTACGCCGGCTACATTGACGGCGGAGCCAGCCAGGAAGA
GTTCTACAAGTTCATCAAGCCCATCCTGGAAAAGATGGACGGCACCGAGGAACTGCTCGTGAAGCTGAAC
AGAGAGGACCTGCTGCGGAAGCAGCGGACCTTCGACAACGGCAGCATCCCCCACCAGATCCACCTGGGAG
AGCTGCACGCCATTCTGCGGCGGCAGGAAGATTTTTACCCATTCCTGAAGGACAACCGGGAAAAGATCGA
GAAGATCCTGACCTTCCGCATCCCCTACTACGTGGGCCCTCTGGCCAGGGGAAACAGCAGATTCGCCTGG
ATGACCAGAAAGAGCGAGGAAACCATCACCCCCTGGAACTTCGAGGAAGTGGTGGACAAGGGCGCTTCCG
CCCAGAGCTTCATCGAGCGGATGACCAACTTCGATAAGAACCTGCCCAACGAGAAGGTGCTGCCCAAGCA
CAGCCTGCTGTACGAGTACTTCACCGTGTATAACGAGCTGACCAAAGTGAAATACGTGACCGAGGGAATG
AGAAAGCCCGCCTTCCTGAGCGGCGAGCAGAAAAAGGCCATCGTGGACCTGCTGTTCAAGACCAACCGGA
AAGTGACCGTGAAGCAGCTGAAAGAGGACTACTTCAAGAAAATCGAGTGCTTCGACTCCGTGGAAATCTC
CGGCGTGGAAGATCGGTTCAACGCCTCCCTGGGCACATACCACGATCTGCTGAAAATTATCAAGGACAAG
GACTTCCTGGACAATGAGGAAAACGAGGACATTCTGGAAGATATCGTGCTGACCCTGACACTGTTTGAGG
ACAGAGAGATGATCGAGGAACGGCTGAAAACCTATGCCCACCTGTTCGACGACAAAGTGATGAAGCAGCT
GAAGCGGCGGAGATACACCGGCTGGGGCAGGCTGAGCCGGAAGCTGATCAACGGCATCCGGGACAAGCAG
TCCGGCAAGACAATCCTGGATTTCCTGAAGTCCGACGGCTTCGCCAACAGAAACTTCATGCAGCTGATCC
ACGACGACAGCCTGACCTTTAAAGAGGACATCCAGAAAGCCCAGGTGTCCGGCCAGGGCGATAGCCTGCA
CGAGCACATTGCCAATCTGGCCGGCAGCCCCGCCATTAAGAAGGGCATCCTGCAGACAGTGAAGGTGGTG
GACGAGCTCGTGAAAGTGATGGGCCGGCACAAGCCCGAGAACATCGTGATCGAAATGGCCAGAGAGAACC
AGACCACCCAGAAGGGACAGAAGAACAGCCGCGAGAGAATGAAGCGGATCGAAGAGGGCATCAAAGAGCT
GGGCAGCCAGATCCTGAAAGAACACCCCGTGGAAAACACCCAGCTGCAGAACGAGAAGCTGTACCTGTAC
TACCTGCAGAATGGGCGGGATATGTACGTGGACCAGGAACTGGACATCAACCGGCTGTCCGACTACGATG
TGGACCATATCGTGCCTCAGAGCTTTCTGAAGGACGACTCCATCGACAACAAGGTGCTGACCAGAAGCGA
CAAGAACCGGGGCAAGAGCGACAACGTGCCCTCCGAAGAGGTCGTGAAGAAGATGAAGAACTACTGGCGG
CAGCTGCTGAACGCCAAGCTGATTACCCAGAGAAAGTTCGACAATCTGACCAAGGCCGAGAGAGGCGGCC
TGAGCGAACTGGATAAGGCCGGCTTCATCAAGAGACAGCTGGTGGAAACCCGGCAGATCACAAAGCACGT
GGCACAGATCCTGGACTCCCGGATGAACACTAAGTACGACGAGAATGACAAGCTGATCCGGGAAGTGAAA
GTGATCACCCTGAAGTCCAAGCTGGTGTCCGATTTCCGGAAGGATTTCCAGTTTTACAAAGTGCGCGAGA
TCAACAACTACCACCACGCCCACGACGCCTACCTGAACGCCGTCGTGGGAACCGCCCTGATCAAAAAGTA
CCCTAAGCTGGAAAGCGAGTTCGTGTACGGCGACTACAAGGTGTACGACGTGCGGAAGATGATCGCCAAG
AGCGAGCAGGAAATCGGCAAGGCTACCGCCAAGTACTTCTTCTACAGCAACATCATGAACTTTTTCAAGA
CCGAGATTACCCTGGCCAACGGCGAGATCCGGAAGCGGCCTCTGATCGAGACAAACGGCGAAACCGGGGA
GATCGTGTGGGATAAGGGCCGGGATTTTGCCACCGTGCGGAAAGTGCTGAGCATGCCCCAAGTGAATATC
GTGAAAAAGACCGAGGTGCAGACAGGCGGCTTCAGCAAAGAGTCTATCCTGCCCAAGAGGAACAGCGATA
AGCTGATCGCCAGAAAGAAGGACTGGGACCCTAAGAAGTACGGCGGCTTCGACAGCCCCACCGTGGCCTA
TTCTGTGCTGGTGGTGGCCAAAGTGGAAAAGGGCAAGTCCAAGAAACTGAAGAGTGTGAAAGAGCTGCTG
GGGATCACCATCATGGAAAGAAGCAGCTTCGAGAAGAATCCCATCGACTTTCTGGAAGCCAAGGGCTACA
AAGAAGTGAAAAAGGACCTGATCATCAAGCTGCCTAAGTACTCCCTGTTCGAGCTGGAAAACGGCCGGAA
GAGAATGCTGGCCTCTGCCGGCGAACTGCAGAAGGGAAACGAACTGGCCCTGCCCTCCAAATATGTGAAC
TTCCTGTACCTGGCCAGCCACTATGAGAAGCTGAAGGGCTCCCCCGAGGATAATGAGCAGAAACAGCTGT
TTGTGGAACAGCACAAGCACTACCTGGACGAGATCATCGAGCAGATCAGCGAGTTCTCCAAGAGAGTGAT
CCTGGCCGACGCTAATCTGGACAAAGTGCTGTCCGCCTACAACAAGCACCGGGATAAGCCCATCAGAGAG
CAGGCCGAGAATATCATCCACCTGTTTACCCTGACCAATCTGGGAGCCCCTGCCGCCTTCAAGTACTTTG
ACACCACCATCGACCGGAAGAGGTACACCAGCACCAAAGAGGTGCTGGACGCCACCCTGATCCACCAGAG
CATCACCGGCCTGTACGAGACACGGATCGACCTGTCTCAGCTGGGAGGCGACAAAAGGCCGGCGGCCACG
AAAAAGGCCGGCCAGGCAAAAAAGAAAAAGCTTGAGGGCAGAGGAAGTCTGCTAACATGCGGTGACGTGG
AGGAGAATCCCGGCCCTGCTAGCATGGTGAGCAAGGGCGAGGAGGATAACATGGCCATCATCAAGGAGTT
CATGCGCTTCAAGGTGCACATGGAGGGCTCCGTGAACGGCCACGAGTTCGAGATCGAGGGCGAGGGCGAG
GGCCGCCCCTACGAGGGCACCCAGACCGCCAAGCTGAAGGTGACCAAGGGTGGCCCCCTGCCCTTCGCCT
GGGACATCCTGTCCCCTCAGTTCATGTACGGCTCCAAGGCCTACGTGAAGCACCCCGCCGACATCCCCGA
CTACTTGAAGCTGTCCTTCCCCGAGGGCTTCAAGTGGGAGCGCGTGATGAACTTCGAGGACGGCGGCGTG
GTGACCGTGACCCAGGACTCCTCCCTGCAGGACGGCGAGTTCATCTACAAGGTGAAGCTGCGCGGCACCA
ACTTCCCCTCAGACGGCCCCGTAATGCAGAAGAAAACCATGGGCTGGGAGGCCTCCTCCGAGCGGATGTA
CCCCGAGGACGGCGCCCTGAAGGGCGAGATCAAGCAGAGGCTGAAGCTGAAGGACGGCGGCCACTACGAC
GCTGAGGTCAAGACCACCTACAAGGCCAAGAAGCCCGTGCAGCTGCCCGGCGCCTACAACGTCAACATCA
AGTTGGACATCACCTCCCACAACGAGGACTACACCATCGTGGAACAGTACGAACGCGCCGAGGGCCGCCA
CTCCACCGGCGGCATGGACGAGCTGTACAAGTAAGAATTCCTAGAGCTCGCTGATCAGCCTCGACTGTGC
CTTCTAGTTGCCAGCCATCTGTTGTTTGCCCCTCCCCCGTGCCTTCCTTGACCCTGGAAGGTGCCACTCC
CACTGTCCTTTCCTAATAAAATGAGGAAATTGCATCGCATTGTCTGAGTAGGTGTCATTCTATTCTGGGG
GGTGGGGTGGGGCAGGACAGCAAGGGGGAGGATTGGGAAGAGAATAGCAGGCATGCTGGGGAGCGGCCGC
AGGAACCCCTAGTGATGGAGTTGGCCACTCCCTCTCTGCGCGCTCGCTCGCTCACTGAGGCCGGGCGACC
AAAGGTCGCCCGACGCCCGGGCTTTGCCCGGGCGGCCTCAGTGAGCGAGCGAGCGCGCAGCTGCCTGCAG
GGGCGCCTGATGCGGTATTTTCTCCTTACGCATCTGTGCGGTATTTCACACCGCATA
[142 nt withheld, positions 8178-8319]
C
[141 nt withheld, positions 8321-8461]
CCTTTGACGTTGGAGTCCACGTTCTTT
[37 nt withheld, positions 8489-8525]
ACCCTATCTCGGGCTATTCTTTTGATTTATAAGGGATTTTGCCGATTTCGGCCTATTGGTTAAAAAATGA
GCTGATTTAACAAAAATTTAACGCGAATTTTAACAAAATATTAACGTTTACAATTTTATGGTGCACTCTC
AGTACAATCTGCTCTGATGCCGCATAGTTAAGCCAGCCCCGACACCCGCCAACACCCGCTGACGCGCCCT
GACGGGCTTGTCTGCTCCCGGCATCCGCTTACAGACAAGCTGTGACCGTCTCCGGGAGCTGCATGTGTCA
GAGGTTTTCACCGTCATCACCGAAACGCGCGAGACGAAAGGGCCTCGTGATACGCCTATTTTTATAGGTT
AATGTCATGATAATAATGGTTTCTTAGACGTCAGGTGGCACTTTTCGGGGAAATGTGCGCGGAACCCCTA
TTTGTTTATTTTTCTAAATACATTCAAATATGTATCCGCTCATGAGACAATAACCCTGATAAATGCTTCA
ATAATATTGAAAAAGGAAGAGTATGAGTATTCAACATTTCCGTGTCGCCCTTATTCCCTTTTTTGCGGCA
TTTTGCCTTCCTGTTTTTGCTCACCCAGAAACGCTGGTGAAAGTAAAAGATGCTGAAGATCAGTTGGGTG
CACGAGTGGGTTACATCGAACTGGATCTCAACAGCGGTAAGATCCTTGAGAGTTTTCGCCCCGAAGAACG
TTTTCCAATGATGAGCACTTTTAAAGTTCTGCTATGTGGCGCGGTATTATCCCGTATTGACGCCGGGCAA
GAGCAACTCGGTCGCCGCATACACTATTCTCAGAATGACTTGGTTGAGTACTCACCAGTCACAGAAAAGC
ATCTTACGGATGGCATGACAGTAAGAGAATTATGCAGTGCTGCCATAACCATGAGTGATAACACTGCGGC
CAACTTACTTCTGACAACGATCGGAGGACCGAAGGAGCTAACCGCTTTTTTGCACAACATGGGGGATCAT
GTAACTCGCCTTGATCGTTGGGAACCGGAGCTGAATGAAGCCATACCAAACGACGAGCGTGACACCACGA
TGCCTGTAGCAATGGCAACAACGTTGCGCAAACTATTAACTGGCGAACTACTTACTCTAGCTTCCCGGCA
ACAATTAATAGACTGGATGGAGGCGGATAAAGTTGCAGGACCACTTCTGCGCTCGGCCCTTCCGGCTGGC
TGGTTTATTGCTGATAAATCTGGAGCCGGTGAGCGTGGAAGCCGCGGTATCATTGCAGCACTGGGGCCAG
ATGGTAAGCCCTCCCGTATCGTAGTTATCTACACGACGGGGAGTCAGGCAACTATGGATGAACGAAATAG
ACAGATCGCTGAGATAGGTGCCTCACTGATTAAGCATTGGTAACTGTCAGACCAAGTTTACTCATATATA
CTTTAGATTGATTTAAAACTTCATTTTTAATTTAAAAGGATCTAGGTGAAGATCCTTTTTGATAATCTCA
TGACCAAAATCCCTTAACGTGAGTTTTCGTTCCACTGAGCGTCAGACCCCGTAGAAAAGATCAAAGGATC
TTCTTGAGATCCTTTTTTTCTGCGCGTAATCTGCTGCTTGCAAACAAAAAAACCACCGCTACCAGCGGTG
GTTTGTTTGCCGGATCAAGAGCTACCAACTCTTTTTCCGAAGGTAACTGGCTTCAGCAGAGCGCAGATAC
CAAATACTGTCCTTCTAGTGTAGCCGTAGTTAGGCCACCACTTCAAGAACTCTGTAGCACCGCCTACATA
CCTCGCTCTGCTAATCCTGTTACCAGTGGCTGCTGCCAGTGGCGATAAGTCGTGTCTTACCGGGTTGGAC
TCAAGACGATAGTTACCGGATAAGGCGCAGCGGTCGGGCTGAACGGGGGGTTCGTGCACACAGCCCAGCT
TGGAGCGAACGACCTACACCGAACTGAGATACCTACAGCGTGAGCTATGAGAAAGCGCCACGCTTCCCGA
AGGGAGAAAGGCGGACAGGTATCCGGTAAGCGGCAGGGTCGGAACAGGAGAGCGCACGAGGGAGCTTCCA
GGGGGAAACGCCTGGTATCTTTATAGTCCTGTCGGGTTTCGCCACCTCTGACTTGAGCGTCGATTTTTGT
GATGCTCGTCAGGGGGGCGGAGCCTATGGAAAAACGCCAGCAACGCGGCCTTTTTACGGTTCCTGGCCTT
TTGCTGGCCTTTTGCTCACATGT
