Features (pLannotate 1.2.2; 20 found; start..end, strand, type, name):
      1..241     +  promoter       U6 promoter: RNA polymerase III promoter for human U6 snRNA
    273..1694    +  CDS            SacB: secreted levansucrase that renders bacterial growth sensitive to sucrose; Bacillus subtilis sacB; negative selection marker
   1703..1778    +  misc_RNA       gRNA scaffold: guide RNA scaffold for the Streptococcus pyogenes CRISPR/Cas9 system
   1785..1828    +  misc_RNA       gRNA scaffold (fragment): guide RNA scaffold for the Streptococcus pyogenes CRISPR/Cas9 system
   1875..2160    +  enhancer       CMV enhancer: human cytomegalovirus immediate early enhancer; contains an 18-bp deletion relative to the standard CMV enhancer
   2162..2439    +  promoter       chicken β-actin promoter: No description available
   2440..2667    +  intron         hybrid intron: hybrid between chicken β-actin (CBA) and minute virus of mice (MMV) introns (Gray et al., 2011)
   2805..4406    +  CDS            Cas9(N): N-terminal portion of Streptococcus pyogenes Cas9 (Zetsche et al., 2015)
   4407..6905    +  CDS            Cas9(C): C-terminal portion of Streptococcus pyogenes Cas9 (Zetsche et al., 2015)
   6906..6953    +  CDS            nucleoplasmin NLS: bipartite nuclear localization signal from nucleoplasmin
   7017..7724    +  CDS            mCherry: mCherry is a basic (constitutively fluorescent) red fluorescent protein published in 2004, derived from Discosoma sp.. It is reported to be a very rapidly-maturing monomer with low acid sensitivity.
   7758..7869    +  polyA_signal   bGH poly(A) signal: bovine growth hormone polyadenylation signal
   7974..8114    +  repeat_region  AAV2 ITR: inverted terminal repeat of adeno-associated virus serotype 2 inverted
   8119..8170    -  misc_feature   bom (fragment): basis of mobility region from pBR322
   8189..8644    +  rep_origin     f1 ori (sequence partly withheld): f1 bacteriophage origin of replication; arrow indicates direction of (+) strand synthesis
   8645..8694    -  misc_feature   bom (fragment): basis of mobility region from pBR322
   8796..8831    -  CDS            rop (fragment): Rop protein, which maintains plasmids at low copy number; rop
   8926..9030    +  promoter       AmpR promoter: bla
   9031..9891    +  CDS            AmpR: β-lactamase; bla; confers resistance to ampicillin, carbenicillin, and related antibiotics
  10062..10650   +  rep_origin     ori: high-copy-number ColE1/pMB1/pBR322/pUC origin of replication
>Addgene plasmid #117070 | pU6-SacB-Cas9-T2A-mCherry_(BbsI) | addgene full sequence | sequence record 231696 | Addgene Partial NGS Result
GAGGGCCTATTTCCCATGATTCCTTCATATTTGCATATACGATACAAGGCTGTTAGAGAGATAATTGGAA
TTAATTTGACTGTAAACACAAAGATATTAGTACAAAATACGTGACGTAGAAAGTAATAATTTCTTGGGTA
GTTTGCAGTTTTAAAATTATGTTTTAAAATGGACTATCATATGCTTACCGTAACTTGAAAGTATTTCGAT
TTCTTGGCTTTATATATCTTGTGGAAAGGACGAAACACCGGGTCTTCAAGGAGACATGAACGATGAACAT
CAAAAAGTTTGCAAAACAAGCAACAGTATTAACCTTTACTACCGCACTGCTGGCAGGAGGCGCAACTCAA
GCGTTTGCGAAAGAAACGAACCAAAAGCCATATAAGGAAACATACGGCATTTCCCATATTACACGCCATG
ATATGCTGCAAATCCCTGAACAGCAAAAAAATGAAAAATATCAAGTTCCTGAATTCGATTCGTCCACAAT
TAAAAATATCTCTTCTGCAAAAGGCCTGGACGTTTGGGACAGCTGGCCATTACAAAACGCTGACGGCACT
GTCGCAAACTATCACGGCTACCACATCGTCTTTGCATTAGCCGGAGATCCTAAAAATGCGGATGACACAT
CGATTTACATGTTCTATCAAAAAGTCGGCGAAACTTCTATTGACAGCTGGAAAAACGCTGGCCGCGTCTT
TAAAGACAGCGACAAATTCGATGCAAATGATTCTATCCTAAAAGACCAAACACAAGAATGGTCAGGTTCA
GCCACATTTACATCTGACGGAAAAATCCGTTTATTCTACACTGATTTCTCCGGTAAACATTACGGCAAAC
AAACACTGACAACTGCACAAGTTAACGTATCAGCATCAGACAGCTCTTTGAACATCAACGGTGTAGAGGA
TTATAAATCAATCTTTGACGGTGACGGAAAAACGTATCAAAATGTACAGCAGTTCATCGATGAAGGCAAC
TACAGCTCAGGCGACAACCATACGCTGAGAGATCCTCACTACGTAGAAGATAAAGGCCACAAATACTTAG
TATTTGAAGCAAACACTGGAACTGAAGATGGCTACCAAGGCGAAGAATCTTTATTTAACAAAGCATACTA
TGGCAAAAGCACATCATTCTTCCGTCAAGAAAGTCAAAAACTTCTGCAAAGCGATAAAAAACGCACGGCT
GAGTTAGCAAACGGCGCTCTCGGTATGATTGAGCTAAACGATGATTACACACTGAAAAAAGTGATGAAAC
CGCTGATTGCATCTAACACAGTAACAGATGAAATTGAACGCGCGAACGTCTTTAAAATGAACGGCAAATG
GTACCTGTTCACTGACTCCCGCGGATCAAAAATGACGATTGACGGCATTACGTCTAACGATATTTACATG
CTTGGTTATGTTTCTAATTCTTTAACTGGCCCATACAAGCCGCTGAACAAAACTGGCCTTGTGTTAAAAA
TGGATCTTGATCCTAACGATGTAACCTTTACTTACTCACACTTCGCTGTACCTCAAGCGAAAGGAAACAA
TGTCGTGATTACAAGCTATATGACAAACAGAGGATTCTACGCAGACAAACAATCAACGTTTGCGCCAAGC
TTCCTGCTGAACATCAAAGGCAAGAAAACATCTGTTGTCAAAGACAGCATCCTTGAACAAGGACAATTAA
CAGTTAACAAATAAGAAGACCTGTTTTAGAGCTAGAAATAGCAAGTTAAAATAAGGCTAGTCCGTTATCA
ACTTGAAAAAGTGGCACCGAGTCGGTGCTTTTTTGTTTTAGAGCTAGAAATAGCAAGTTAAAATAAGGCT
AGTCCGTTTTTAGCGCGTGCGCCAATTCTGCAGACAAATGGCTCTAGAGGTACCCGTTACATAACTTACG
GTAAATGGCCCGCCTGGCTGACCGCCCAACGACCCCCGCCCATTGACGTCAATAGTAACGCCAATAGGGA
CTTTCCATTGACGTCAATGGGTGGAGTATTTACGGTAAACTGCCCACTTGGCAGTACATCAAGTGTATCA
TATGCCAAGTACGCCCCCTATTGACGTCAATGACGGTAAATGGCCCGCCTGGCATTGTGCCCAGTACATG
ACCTTATGGGACTTTCCTACTTGGCAGTACATCTACGTATTAGTCATCGCTATTACCATGGTCGAGGTGA
GCCCCACGTTCTGCTTCACTCTCCCCATCTCCCCCCCCTCCCCACCCCCAATTTTGTATTTATTTATTTT
TTAATTATTTTGTGCAGCGATGGGGGCGGGGGGGGGGGGGGGGCGCGCGCCRGGSGGGGSGGGGSGGGGS
GRGGGGSGGGGSGGGGCGAGGCGGAGAGGTGCGGCGGCAGCCAATCAGAGCGGCGCGCTCCGAAAGTTTC
CTTTTATGGCGAGGCGGCGGCGGCGGCGGCCCTATAAAAAGCGAAGCGCGCGGCGGGCGGGAGTCGCTGC
GCGCTGCCTTCGCCCCGTGCCCCGCTCCGCCGCCGCCTCGCGCCGCCCGCCCCGGCTCTGACTGACCGCG
TTACTCCCACAGGTGAGCGGGCGGGACGGCCCTTCTCCTCCGGGCTGTAATTAGCTGAGCAAGAGGTAAG
GGTTTAAGGGATGGTTGGTTGGTGGGGTATTAATGTTTAATTACCTGGAGCACCTGCCTGAAATCACTTT
TTTTCAGGTTGGACCGGTGCCACCATGGACTATAAGGACCACGACGGAGACTACAAGGATCATGATATTG
ATTACAAAGACGATGACGATAAGATGGCCCCAAAGAAGAAGCGGAAGGTCGGTATCCACGGAGTCCCAGC
AGCCGACAAGAAGTACAGCATCGGCCTGGACATCGGCACCAACTCTGTGGGCTGGGCCGTGATCACCGAC
GAGTACAAGGTGCCCAGCAAGAAATTCAAGGTGCTGGGCAACACCGACCGGCACAGCATCAAGAAGAACC
TGATCGGAGCCCTGCTGTTCGACAGCGGCGAAACAGCCGAGGCCACCCGGCTGAAGAGAACCGCCAGAAG
AAGATACACCAGACGGAAGAACCGGATCTGCTATCTGCAAGAGATCTTCAGCAACGAGATGGCCAAGGTG
GACGACAGCTTCTTCCACAGACTGGAAGAGTCCTTCCTGGTGGAAGAGGATAAGAAGCACGAGCGGCACC
CCATCTTCGGCAACATCGTGGACGAGGTGGCCTACCACGAGAAGTACCCCACCATCTACCACCTGAGAAA
GAAACTGGTGGACAGCACCGACAAGGCCGACCTGCGGCTGATCTATCTGGCCCTGGCCCACATGATCAAG
TTCCGGGGCCACTTCCTGATCGAGGGCGACCTGAACCCCGACAACAGCGACGTGGACAAGCTGTTCATCC
AGCTGGTGCAGACCTACAACCAGCTGTTCGAGGAAAACCCCATCAACGCCAGCGGCGTGGACGCCAAGGC
CATCCTGTCTGCCAGACTGAGCAAGAGCAGACGGCTGGAAAATCTGATCGCCCAGCTGCCCGGCGAGAAG
AAGAATGGCCTGTTCGGAAACCTGATTGCCCTGAGCCTGGGCCTGACCCCCAACTTCAAGAGCAACTTCG
ACCTGGCCGAGGATGCCAAACTGCAGCTGAGCAAGGACACCTACGACGACGACCTGGACAACCTGCTGGC
CCAGATCGGCGACCAGTACGCCGACCTGTTTCTGGCCGCCAAGAACCTGTCCGACGCCATCCTGCTGAGC
GACATCCTGAGAGTGAACACCGAGATCACCAAGGCCCCCCTGAGCGCCTCTATGATCAAGAGATACGACG
AGCACCACCAGGACCTGACCCTGCTGAAAGCTCTCGTGCGGCAGCAGCTGCCTGAGAAGTACAAAGAGAT
TTTCTTCGACCAGAGCAAGAACGGCTACGCCGGCTACATTGACGGCGGAGCCAGCCAGGAAGAGTTCTAC
AAGTTCATCAAGCCCATCCTGGAAAAGATGGACGGCACCGAGGAACTGCTCGTGAAGCTGAACAGAGAGG
ACCTGCTGCGGAAGCAGCGGACCTTCGACAACGGCAGCATCCCCCACCAGATCCACCTGGGAGAGCTGCA
CGCCATTCTGCGGCGGCAGGAAGATTTTTACCCATTCCTGAAGGACAACCGGGAAAAGATCGAGAAGATC
CTGACCTTCCGCATCCCCTACTACGTGGGCCCTCTGGCCAGGGGAAACAGCAGATTCGCCTGGATGACCA
GAAAGAGCGAGGAAACCATCACCCCCTGGAACTTCGAGGAAGTGGTGGACAAGGGCGCTTCCGCCCAGAG
CTTCATCGAGCGGATGACCAACTTCGATAAGAACCTGCCCAACGAGAAGGTGCTGCCCAAGCACAGCCTG
CTGTACGAGTACTTCACCGTGTATAACGAGCTGACCAAAGTGAAATACGTGACCGAGGGAATGAGAAAGC
CCGCCTTCCTGAGCGGCGAGCAGAAAAAGGCCATCGTGGACCTGCTGTTCAAGACCAACCGGAAAGTGAC
CGTGAAGCAGCTGAAAGAGGACTACTTCAAGAAAATCGAGTGCTTCGACTCCGTGGAAATCTCCGGCGTG
GAAGATCGGTTCAACGCCTCCCTGGGCACATACCACGATCTGCTGAAAATTATCAAGGACAAGGACTTCC
TGGACAATGAGGAAAACGAGGACATTCTGGAAGATATCGTGCTGACCCTGACACTGTTTGAGGACAGAGA
GATGATCGAGGAACGGCTGAAAACCTATGCCCACCTGTTCGACGACAAAGTGATGAAGCAGCTGAAGCGG
CGGAGATACACCGGCTGGGGCAGGCTGAGCCGGAAGCTGATCAACGGCATCCGGGACAAGCAGTCCGGCA
AGACAATCCTGGATTTCCTGAAGTCCGACGGCTTCGCCAACAGAAACTTCATGCAGCTGATCCACGACGA
CAGCCTGACCTTTAAAGAGGACATCCAGAAAGCCCAGGTGTCCGGCCAGGGCGATAGCCTGCACGAGCAC
ATTGCCAATCTGGCCGGCAGCCCCGCCATTAAGAAGGGCATCCTGCAGACAGTGAAGGTGGTGGACGAGC
TCGTGAAAGTGATGGGCCGGCACAAGCCCGAGAACATCGTGATCGAAATGGCCAGAGAGAACCAGACCAC
CCAGAAGGGACAGAAGAACAGCCGCGAGAGAATGAAGCGGATCGAAGAGGGCATCAAAGAGCTGGGCAGC
CAGATCCTGAAAGAACACCCCGTGGAAAACACCCAGCTGCAGAACGAGAAGCTGTACCTGTACTACCTGC
AGAATGGGCGGGATATGTACGTGGACCAGGAACTGGACATCAACCGGCTGTCCGACTACGATGTGGACCA
TATCGTGCCTCAGAGCTTTCTGAAGGACGACTCCATCGACAACAAGGTGCTGACCAGAAGCGACAAGAAC
CGGGGCAAGAGCGACAACGTGCCCTCCGAAGAGGTCGTGAAGAAGATGAAGAACTACTGGCGGCAGCTGC
TGAACGCCAAGCTGATTACCCAGAGAAAGTTCGACAATCTGACCAAGGCCGAGAGAGGCGGCCTGAGCGA
ACTGGATAAGGCCGGCTTCATCAAGAGACAGCTGGTGGAAACCCGGCAGATCACAAAGCACGTGGCACAG
ATCCTGGACTCCCGGATGAACACTAAGTACGACGAGAATGACAAGCTGATCCGGGAAGTGAAAGTGATCA
CCCTGAAGTCCAAGCTGGTGTCCGATTTCCGGAAGGATTTCCAGTTTTACAAAGTGCGCGAGATCAACAA
CTACCACCACGCCCACGACGCCTACCTGAACGCCGTCGTGGGAACCGCCCTGATCAAAAAGTACCCTAAG
CTGGAAAGCGAGTTCGTGTACGGCGACTACAAGGTGTACGACGTGCGGAAGATGATCGCCAAGAGCGAGC
AGGAAATCGGCAAGGCTACCGCCAAGTACTTCTTCTACAGCAACATCATGAACTTTTTCAAGACCGAGAT
TACCCTGGCCAACGGCGAGATCCGGAAGCGGCCTCTGATCGAGACAAACGGCGAAACCGGGGAGATCGTG
TGGGATAAGGGCCGGGATTTTGCCACCGTGCGGAAAGTGCTGAGCATGCCCCAAGTGAATATCGTGAAAA
AGACCGAGGTGCAGACAGGCGGCTTCAGCAAAGAGTCTATCCTGCCCAAGAGGAACAGCGATAAGCTGAT
CGCCAGAAAGAAGGACTGGGACCCTAAGAAGTACGGCGGCTTCGACAGCCCCACCGTGGCCTATTCTGTG
CTGGTGGTGGCCAAAGTGGAAAAGGGCAAGTCCAAGAAACTGAAGAGTGTGAAAGAGCTGCTGGGGATCA
CCATCATGGAAAGAAGCAGCTTCGAGAAGAATCCCATCGACTTTCTGGAAGCCAAGGGCTACAAAGAAGT
GAAAAAGGACCTGATCATCAAGCTGCCTAAGTACTCCCTGTTCGAGCTGGAAAACGGCCGGAAGAGAATG
CTGGCCTCTGCCGGCGAACTGCAGAAGGGAAACGAACTGGCCCTGCCCTCCAAATATGTGAACTTCCTGT
ACCTGGCCAGCCACTATGAGAAGCTGAAGGGCTCCCCCGAGGATAATGAGCAGAAACAGCTGTTTGTGGA
ACAGCACAAGCACTACCTGGACGAGATCATCGAGCAGATCAGCGAGTTCTCCAAGAGAGTGATCCTGGCC
GACGCTAATCTGGACAAAGTGCTGTCCGCCTACAACAAGCACCGGGATAAGCCCATCAGAGAGCAGGCCG
AGAATATCATCCACCTGTTTACCCTGACCAATCTGGGAGCCCCTGCCGCCTTCAAGTACTTTGACACCAC
CATCGACCGGAAGAGGTACACCAGCACCAAAGAGGTGCTGGACGCCACCCTGATCCACCAGAGCATCACC
GGCCTGTACGAGACACGGATCGACCTGTCTCAGCTGGGAGGCGACAAAAGGCCGGCGGCCACGAAAAAGG
CCGGCCAGGCAAAAAAGAAAAAGCTTGAGGGCAGAGGAAGTCTGCTAACATGCGGTGACGTGGAGGAGAA
TCCCGGCCCTGCTAGCATGGTGAGCAAGGGCGAGGAGGATAACATGGCCATCATCAAGGAGTTCATGCGC
TTCAAGGTGCACATGGAGGGCTCCGTGAACGGCCACGAGTTCGAGATCGAGGGCGAGGGCGAGGGCCGCC
CCTACGAGGGCACCCAGACCGCCAAGCTGAAGGTGACCAAGGGTGGCCCCCTGCCCTTCGCCTGGGACAT
CCTGTCCCCTCAGTTCATGTACGGCTCCAAGGCCTACGTGAAGCACCCCGCCGACATCCCCGACTACTTG
AAGCTGTCCTTCCCCGAGGGCTTCAAGTGGGAGCGCGTGATGAACTTCGAGGACGGCGGCGTGGTGACCG
TGACCCAGGACTCCTCCCTGCAGGACGGCGAGTTCATCTACAAGGTGAAGCTGCGCGGCACCAACTTCCC
CTCAGACGGCCCCGTAATGCAGAAGAAAACCATGGGCTGGGAGGCCTCCTCCGAGCGGATGTACCCCGAG
GACGGCGCCCTGAAGGGCGAGATCAAGCAGAGGCTGAAGCTGAAGGACGGCGGCCACTACGACGCTGAGG
TCAAGACCACCTACAAGGCCAAGAAGCCCGTGCAGCTGCCCGGCGCCTACAACGTCAACATCAAGTTGGA
CATCACCTCCCACAACGAGGACTACACCATCGTGGAACAGTACGAACGCGCCGAGGGCCGCCACTCCACC
GGCGGCATGGACGAGCTGTACAAGTAAGAATTCCTAGAGCTCGCTGATCAGCCTCGACTGTGCCTTCTAG
TTGCCAGCCATCTGTTGTTTGCCCCTCCCCCGTGCCTTCCTTGACCCTGGAAGGTGCCACTCCCACTGTC
CTTTCCTAATAAAATGAGGAAATTGCATCGCATTGTCTGAGTAGGTGTCATTCTATTCTGGGGGGTGGGG
TGGGGCAGGACAGCAAGGGGGAGGATTGGGAAGAGAATAGCAGGCATGCTGGGGAGCGGCCGCAGGAACC
CCTAGTGATGGAGTTGGCCACTCCCTCTCTGCGCGCTCGCTCGCTCACTGAGGCCGGGCGACCAAAGGTC
GCCCGACGCCCGGGCTTTGCCCGGGCGGCCTCAGTGAGCGAGCGAGCGCGCAGCTGCCTGCAGGGGCGCC
TGATGCGGTATTTTCTCCTTACGCATCTGTGCGGTATTTCACACCGCATA
[95 nt withheld, positions 8171-8265]
T
[46 nt withheld, positions 8267-8312]
C
[141 nt withheld, positions 8314-8454]
CCTTTGACGTTGGAGTCCACGTTCTTT
[37 nt withheld, positions 8482-8518]
ACTCTATCTCGGGCTATTCTTTTGATTTATAAGGGATTTTGCCGATTTCGGTCTATTGGTTAAAAAATGA
GCTGATTTAACAAAAATTTAACGCGAATTTTAACAAAATATTAACGTTTACAATTTTATGGTGCACTCTC
AGTACAATCTGCTCTGATGCCGCATAGTTAAGCCAGCCCCGACACCCGCCAACACCCGCTGACGCGCCCT
GACGGGCTTGTCTGCTCCCGGCATCCGCTTACAGACAAGCTGTGACCGTCTCCGGGAGCTGCATGTGTCA
GAGGTTTTCACCGTCATCACCGAAACGCGCGAGACGAAAGGGCCTCGTGATACGCCTATTTTTATAGGTT
AATGTCATGATAATAATGGTTTCTTAGACGTCAGGTGGCACTTTTCGGGGAAATGTGCGCGGAACCCCTA
TTTGTTTATTTTTCTAAATACATTCAAATATGTATCCGCTCATGAGACAATAACCCTGATAAATGCTTCA
ATAATATTGAAAAAGGAAGAGTATGAGTATTCAACATTTCCGTGTCGCCCTTATTCCCTTTTTTGCGGCA
TTTTGCCTTCCTGTTTTTGCTCACCCAGAAACGCTGGTGAAAGTAAAAGATGCTGAAGATCAGTTGGGTG
CACGAGTGGGTTACATCGAACTGGATCTCAACAGCGGTAAGATCCTTGAGAGTTTTCGCCCCGAAGAACG
TTTTCCAATGATGAGCACTTTTAAAGTTCTGCTATGTGGCGCGGTATTATCCCGTATTGACGCCGGGCAA
GAGCAACTCGGTCGCCGCATACACTATTCTCAGAATGACTTGGTTGAGTACTCACCAGTCACAGAAAAGC
ATCTTACGGATGGCATGACAGTAAGAGAATTATGCAGTGCTGCCATAACCATGAGTGATAACACTGCGGC
CAACTTACTTCTGACAACGATCGGAGGACCGAAGGAGCTAACCGCTTTTTTGCACAACATGGGGGATCAT
GTAACTCGCCTTGATCGTTGGGAACCGGAGCTGAATGAAGCCATACCAAACGACGAGCGTGACACCACGA
TGCCTGTAGCAATGGCAACAACGTTGCGCAAACTATTAACTGGCGAACTACTTACTCTAGCTTCCCGGCA
ACAATTAATAGACTGGATGGAGGCGGATAAAGTTGCAGGACCACTTCTGCGCTCGGCCCTTCCGGCTGGC
TGGTTTATTGCTGATAAATCTGGAGCCGGTGAGCGTGGAAGCCGCGGTATCATTGCAGCACTGGGGCCAG
ATGGTAAGCCCTCCCGTATCGTAGTTATCTACACGACGGGGAGTCAGGCAACTATGGATGAACGAAATAG
ACAGATCGCTGAGATAGGTGCCTCACTGATTAAGCATTGGTAACTGTCAGACCAAGTTTACTCATATATA
CTTTAGATTGATTTAAAACTTCATTTTTAATTTAAAAGGATCTAGGTGAAGATCCTTTTTGATAATCTCA
TGACCAAAATCCCTTAACGTGAGTTTTCGTTCCACTGAGCGTCAGACCCCGTAGAAAAGATCAAAGGATC
TTCTTGAGATCCTTTTTTTCTGCGCGTAATCTGCTGCTTGCAAACAAAAAAACCACCGCTACCAGCGGTG
GTTTGTTTGCCGGATCAAGAGCTACCAACTCTTTTTCCGAAGGTAACTGGCTTCAGCAGAGCGCAGATAC
CAAATACTGTTCTTCTAGTGTAGCCGTAGTTAGGCCACCACTTCAAGAACTCTGTAGCACCGCCTACATA
CCTCGCTCTGCTAATCCTGTTACCAGTGGCTGCTGCCAGTGGCGATAAGTCGTGTCTTACCGGGTTGGAC
TCAAGACGATAGTTACCGGATAAGGCGCAGCGGTCGGGCTGAACGGGGGGTTCGTGCACACAGCCCAGCT
TGGAGCGAACGACCTACACCGAACTGAGATACCTACAGCGTGAGCTATGAGAAAGCGCCACGCTTCCCGA
AGGGAGAAAGGCGGACAGGTATCCGGTAAGCGGCAGGGTCGGAACAGGAGAGCGCACGAGGGAGCTTCCA
GGGGGAAACGCCTGGTATCTTTATAGTCCTGTCGGGTTTCGCCACCTCTGACTTGAGCGTCGATTTTTGT
GATGCTCGTCAGGGGGGCGGAGCCTATGGAAAAACGCCAGCAACGCGGCCTTTTTACGGTTCCTGGCCTT
TTGCTGGCCTTTTGCTCACATGT
